>Addgene plasmid #55263 | mTagBFP-Lysosomes-20 | addgene full sequence | sequence record 475375 | Addgene NGS Result
CGTTACATAACTTACGGTAAATGGCCCGCCTGGCTGACCGCCCAACGACCCCCGCCCATTGACGTCAATA
ATGACGTATGTTCCCATAGTAACGCCAATAGGGACTTTCCATTGACGTCAATGGGTGGAGTATTTACGGT
AAACTGCCCACTTGGCAGTACATCAAGTGTATCATATGCCAAGTACGCCCCCTATTGACGTCAATGACGG
TAAATGGCCCGCCTGGCATTATGCCCAGTACATGACCTTATGGGACTTTCCTACTTGGCAGTACATCTAC
GTATTAGTCATCGCTATTACCATGGTGATGCGGTTTTGGCAGTACATCAATGGGCGTGGATAGCGGTTTG
ACTCACGGGGATTTCCAAGTCTCCACCCCATTGACGTCAATGGGAGTTTGTTTTGGCACCAAAATCAACG
GGACTTTCCAAAATGTCGTAACAACTCCGCCCCATTGACGCAAATGGGCGGTAGGCGTGTACGGTGGGAG
GTCTATATAAGCAGAGCTGGTTTAGTGAACCGTCAGATCCGCTAGCGCTACCGGACTCAGATCTCGAGCG
CCACCATGGCGGCCCCGGGCGCCCGGCGTCCGCTGCTCCTGTTGCTGCTGGCAGGCCTTGCACACAGCGC
CCCAGCACTGTTCGAGGTGAAAGACAACAACGGCACAGCGTGTATAATGGCCAGCTTCTCTGCCTCCTTT
CTGACCACCTATGAGGCTGGACATGTTTCTAAGGTCTCGAATATGACCCTGCCAGCCTCTGCAGAAGTCC
TGAAGAATAGCAGCTCTTGTGGTGAAAAGAATGCTTCTGAGCCCACCCTCGCAATCACCTTTGGAGAAGG
ATATTTACTGAAACTCACCTTCACAAAAAACACAACACGTTACAGTGTCCAGCACATGTATTTCACATAT
AACCTGTCAGACACACAATTCTTTCCCAATGCCAGCTCCAAAGGGCCCGACACTGTGGATTCCACAACTG
ACATCAAGGCAGACATCAACAAAACATACCGATGTGTCAGCGACATCAGGGTCTACATGAAGAATGTGAC
CATTGTGCTCTGGGACGCTACTATCCAGGCCTACCTGCCGAGTAGCAACTTCAGCAAGGAAGAGACACGC
TGCCCACAGGATCAACCTTCCCCAACTACTGGGCCACCCAGCCCCTCACCACCACTTGTGCCCACAAACC
CCAGTGTGTCCAAGTACAATGTGACTGGTGACAATGGAACCTGCCTGCTGGCCTCTATGGCACTGCAACT
CAACATCACCTACATGAAGAAGGACAACACGACTGTGACCAGAGCATTCAACATCAACCCAAGTGACAAA
TATAGTGGGACTTGCGGTGCCCAGTTGGTGACCCTGAAGGTGGGGAACAAGAGCAGAGTCCTGGAGCTGC
AGTTTGGGATGAATGCCACTTCTAGCCTGTTTTTCCTGCAAGGAGTTCAGTTGAACATGACTCTTCCTGA
TGCCATAGAGCCCACGTTCAGCACCTCCAACTATTCCCTGAAAGCTCTTCAGGCCAGTGTCGGCAACTCA
TACAAGTGCAACAGTGAGGAGCACATCTTTGTCAGCAAGGCGCTCGCCCTCAATGTCTTCAGCGTGCAAG
TCCAGGCTTTCAGGGTAGAAAGTGACAGGTTTGGGTCTGTGGAAGAGTGTGTACAGGACGGTAACAACAT
GCTGATCCCCATTGCTGTGGGCGGGGCCCTGGCAGGGCTGGTCCTCATCGTCCTCATCGCCTACCTCATC
GGCAGGAAGAGGAGTCACGCGGGCTATCAGACCATCTCGGAATTCGGCTCCACCGGCTCCACCGGCTCCA
CCGGCGCGGATCCACCGGTCGCCACCATGAGCGAGCTGATTAAGGAGAACATGCACATGAAGCTGTACAT
GGAGGGCACCGTGGACAACCATCACTTCAAGTGCACATCCGAGGGCGAAGGCAAGCCCTACGAGGGCACC
CAGACCATGAGAATCAAGGTGGTCGAGGGCGGCCCTCTCCCCTTCGCCTTCGACATCCTGGCTACTAGCT
TCCTCTACGGCAGCAAGACCTTCATCAACCACACCCAGGGCATCCCCGACTTCTTCAAGCAGTCCTTCCC
TGAGGGCTTCACATGGGAGAGAGTCACCACATACGAAGACGGGGGCGTGCTGACCGCTACCCAGGACACC
AGCCTCCAGGACGGCTGCCTCATCTACAACGTCAAGATCAGAGGGGTGAACTTCACATCCAACGGCCCTG
TGATGCAGAAGAAAACACTCGGCTGGGAGGCCTTCACCGAGACGCTGTACCCCGCTGACGGCGGCCTGGA
AGGCAGAAACGACATGGCCCTGAAGCTCGTGGGCGGGAGCCATCTGATCGCAAACATCAAGACCACATAT
AGATCCAAGAAACCCGCTAAGAACCTCAAGATGCCTGGCGTCTACTATGTGGACTACAGACTGGAAAGAA
TCAAGGAGGCCAACAACGAGACCTACGTCGAGCAGCACGAGGTGGCAGTGGCCAGATACTGCGACCTCCC
TAGCAAACTGGGGCACAAGCTTAATTAAAGCGGCCGCGACTCTAGATCATAATCAGCCATACCACATTTG
TAGAGGTTTTACTTGCTTTAAAAAACCTCCCACACCTCCCCCTGAACCTGAAACATAAAATGAATGCAAT
TGTTGTTGTTAACTTGTTTATTGCAGCTTATAATGGTTACAAATAAAGCAATAGCATCACAAATTTCACA
AATAAAGCATTTTTTTCACTGCATTCTAGTTGTGGTTTGTCCAAACTCATCAATGTATCTTAAGGCGTAA
ATTGTAAGCGTTAATATTTTGTTAAAATTCGCGTTAAATTTTTGTTAAATCAGCTCATTTTTTAACCAAT
AGGCCGAAATCGGCAAAATCCCTTATAAATCAAAAGAATAGACCGAGATAGGGT
[37 nt withheld, positions 2925-2961]
AAAGAACGTGGACTCCAACGTCAAAGG
[49 nt withheld, positions 2989-3037]
T
[91 nt withheld, positions 3039-3129]
G
[124 nt withheld, positions 3131-3254]
CAGGTGGCACTTTTCGGGGAAATGTGCGCGGAACCCCTATTTGTTTATTTTTCTAAATACATTCAAATAT
GTATCCGCTCATGAGACAATAACCCTGATAAATGCTTCAATAATATTGAAAAAGGAAGAGTCCTGAGGCG
GAAAGAACCAGCTGTGGAATGTGTGTCAGTTAGGGTGTGGAAAGTCCCCAGGCTCCCCAGCAGGCAGAAG
TATGCAAAGCATGCATCTCAATTAGTCAGCAACCAGGTGTGGAAAGTCCCCAGGCTCCCCAGCAGGCAGA
AGTATGCAAAGCATGCATCTCAATTAGTCAGCAACCATAGTCCCGCCCCTAACTCCGCCCATCCCGCCCC
TAACTCCGCCCAGTTCCGCCCATTCTCCGCCCCATGGCTGACTAATTTTTTTTATTTATGCAGAGGCCGA
GGCCGCCTCGGCCTCTGAGCTATTCCAGAAGTAGTGAGGAGGCTTTTTTGGAGGCCTAGGCTTTTGCAAA
GATCGATCAAGAGACAGGATGAGGATCGTTTCGCATGATTGAACAAGATGGATTGCACGCAGGTTCTCCG
GCCGCTTGGGTGGAGAGGCTATTCGGCTATGACTGGGCACAACAGACAATCGGCTGCTCTGATGCCGCCG
TGTTCCGGCTGTCAGCGCAGGGGCGCCCGGTTCTTTTTGTCAAGACCGACCTGTCCGGTGCCCTGAATGA
ACTGCAAGACGAGGCAGCGCGGCTATCGTGGCTGGCCACGACGGGCGTTCCTTGCGCAGCTGTGCTCGAC
GTTGTCACTGAAGCGGGAAGGGACTGGCTGCTATTGGGCGAAGTGCCGGGGCAGGATCTCCTGTCATCTC
ACCTTGCTCCTGCCGAGAAAGTATCCATCATGGCTGATGCAATGCGGCGGCTGCATACGCTTGATCCGGC
TACCTGCCCATTCGACCACCAAGCGAAACATCGCATCGAGCGAGCACGTACTCGGATGGAAGCCGGTCTT
GTCGATCAGGATGATCTGGACGAAGAGCATCAGGGGCTCGCGCCAGCCGAACTGTTCGCCAGGCTCAAGG
CGAGCATGCCCGACGGCGAGGATCTCGTCGTGACCCATGGCGATGCCTGCTTGCCGAATATCATGGTGGA
AAATGGCCGCTTTTCTGGATTCATCGACTGTGGCCGGCTGGGTGTGGCGGACCGCTATCAGGACATAGCG
TTGGCTACCCGTGATATTGCTGAAGAGCTTGGCGGCGAATGGGCTGACCGCTTCCTCGTGCTTTACGGTA
TCGCCGCTCCCGATTCGCAGCGCATCGCCTTCTATCGCCTTCTTGACGAGTTCTTCTGAGCGGGACTCTG
GGGTTCGAAATGACCGACCAAGCGACGCCCAACCTGCCATCACGAGATTTCGATTCCACCGCCGCCTTCT
ATGAAAGGTTGGGCTTCGGAATCGTTTTCCGGGACGCCGGCTGGATGATCCTCCAGCGCGGGGATCTCAT
GCTGGAGTTCTTCGCCCACCCTAGGGGGAGGCTAACTGAAACACGGAAGGAGACAATACCGGAAGGAACC
CGCGCTATGACGGCAATAAAAAGACAGAATAAAACGCACGGTGTTGGGTCGTTTGTTCATAAACGCGGGG
TTCGGTCCCAGGGCTGGCACTCTGTCGATACCCCACCGAGACCCCATTGGGGCCAATACGCCCGCGTTTC
TTCCTTTTCCCCACCCCACCCCCCAAGTTCGGGTGAAGGCCCAGGGCTCGCAGCCAACGTCGGGGCGGCA
GGCCCTGCCATAGCCTCAGGTTACTCATATATACTTTAGATTGATTTAAAACTTCATTTTTAATTTAAAA
GGATCTAGGTGAAGATCCTTTTTGATAATCTCATGACCAAAATCCCTTAACGTGAGTTTTCGTTCCACTG
AGCGTCAGACCCCGTAGAAAAGATCAAAGGATCTTCTTGAGATCCTTTTTTTCTGCGCGTAATCTGCTGC
TTGCAAACAAAAAAACCACCGCTACCAGCGGTGGTTTGTTTGCCGGATCAAGAGCTACCAACTCTTTTTC
CGAAGGTAACTGGCTTCAGCAGAGCGCAGATACCAAATACTGTTCTTCTAGTGTAGCCGTAGTTAGGCCA
CCACTTCAAGAACTCTGTAGCACCGCCTACATACCTCGCTCTGCTAATCCTGTTACCAGTGGCTGCTGCC
AGTGGCGATAAGTCGTGTCTTACCGGGTTGGACTCAAGACGATAGTTACCGGATAAGGCGCAGCGGTCGG
GCTGAACGGGGGGTTCGTGCACACAGCCCAGCTTGGAGCGAACGACCTACACCGAACTGAGATACCTACA
GCGTGAGCTATGAGAAAGCGCCACGCTTCCCGAAGGGAGAAAGGCGGACAGGTATCCGGTAAGCGGCAGG
GTCGGAACAGGAGAGCGCACGAGGGAGCTTCCAGGGGGAAACGCCTGGTATCTTTATAGTCCTGTCGGGT
TTCGCCACCTCTGACTTGAGCGTCGATTTTTGTGATGCTCGTCAGGGGGGCGGAGCCTATGGAAAAACGC
CAGCAACGCGGCCTTTTTACGGTTCCTGGCCTTTTGCTGGCCTTTTGCTCACATGTTCTTTCCTGCGTTA
TCCCCTGATTCTGTGGATAACCGTATTACCGCCATGCATTAGTTATTAATAGTAATCAATTACGGGGTCA
TTAGTTCATAGCCCATATATGGAGTTCCG
Features (pLannotate 1.2.2; 16 found; start..end, strand, type, name):
      1..304     +  enhancer       CMV enhancer: human cytomegalovirus immediate early enhancer
    305..508     +  promoter       CMV promoter: human cytomegalovirus (CMV) immediate early promoter
    531..559     +  misc_feature   MCS (fragment): multiple cloning site
    566..1787    +  CDS            LAMP1 (fragment): rat lysosome-associated membrane glycoprotein 1
   1847..2548    +  CDS            TagBFP: monomeric blue fluorescent protein mammalian codon-optimized
   2565..2648    +  CDS            large T antigen (fragment): large T antigen from SV40 (simian virus 40)
   2671..2792    +  polyA_signal   SV40 poly(A) signal: SV40 polyadenylation signal
   2826..3254    -  rep_origin     f1 ori (sequence partly withheld): f1 bacteriophage origin of replication; arrow indicates direction of (+) strand synthesis
   3281..3385    +  promoter       AmpR promoter: bla
   3387..3744    +  promoter       SV40 promoter: SV40 enhancer and early promoter
   3779..4573    +  CDS            NeoR/KanR: aminoglycoside phosphotransferase from Tn5; aph(3')-II (or nptII); confers resistance to neomycin, kanamycin, and G418 (Geneticin®)
   4594..4746    +  CDS            ble (fragment): BLE_KLEPN - Experimental evidence at protein level: Swiss-Prot protein existence level 1. Binding protein with a strong affinity to the bleomycin family of antibiotics. Binds to CL990; an antimitotic-antibiotic compound. From Klebsiella pneumoniae.
   4805..4852    +  polyA_signal   HSV TK poly(A) signal: herpes simplex virus thymidine kinase polyadenylation signal (Cole and Stacy, 1985)
   4943..4959    -  polyA_signal   bGH poly(A) signal (fragment): bovine growth hormone polyadenylation signal
   5181..5769    +  rep_origin     ori: high-copy-number ColE1/pMB1/pBR322/pUC origin of replication
   5884..5943    +  enhancer       CMV enhancer (fragment): human cytomegalovirus immediate early enhancer
