[The description below was written by a language model from this plasmid's Addgene catalogue record and pLannotate feature annotations shown in this document.]
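Description:
mTagBFP-Lysosomes-20 is a mammalian expression plasmid, about 5.9 kb in its sequenced form, that produces a blue fluorescent marker for the lysosomal membrane. It is built on an mTagBFP backbone with an N1-type layout, in which the cloning site sits upstream of the fluorescent protein. The human cytomegalovirus immediate-early enhancer and promoter drive an open reading frame consisting of rat LAMP1 (lysosome-associated membrane glycoprotein 1) followed by a short linker region and a mammalian codon-optimised monomeric TagBFP. The fluorescent protein is therefore fused to the C terminus of LAMP1. An SV40 polyadenylation signal terminates the transcript; the short "large T antigen" fragment annotated just before it is most likely a homology hit within the SV40-derived 3′ region rather than a functional coding element. LAMP1 is a resident lysosomal membrane protein and carries the fusion to that compartment. The recorded excitation and emission maxima are 399 nm and 456 nm.

The plasmid is propagated in E. coli from a high-copy ColE1/pUC-type origin under kanamycin selection, and it also carries an f1 origin for single-stranded DNA production. A single NeoR/KanR (Tn5 aminoglycoside phosphotransferase) gene serves both hosts. A bacterial bla-type promoter expresses it in E. coli, and the SV40 enhancer/early promoter with an HSV TK polyadenylation signal expresses it in mammalian cells, allowing G418 selection of stable transfectants. The small ble and bGH poly(A) fragments in the annotation appear to be backbone remnants or partial matches. The construct is typically used for transient or stable transfection to visualise lysosomes in live or fixed cells, including multicolour imaging alongside green or red organelle markers.
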