Addgene plasmid #55263: mTagBFP-Lysosomes-20
Purpose: Localization: Lysosome Membrane, Excitation: 399, Emission: 456
Depositing lab: Michael Davidson. Depositing organization: Florida State University, Tallahassee. Publication: Fluorescent protein tracking and detection: fluorescent protein structure and color variants. Rizzo MA, Davidson MW, Piston DW. Cold Spring Harb Protoc. 2009 Dec;2009(12):pdb.top63. doi: 10.1101/pdb.top63. PubMed 20150100.
Backbone
  Vector backbone: mTagBFP
  Backbone size w/o insert (bp): 4750
  Vector type: Mammalian Expression
  Selectable markers: Neomycin (select with G418)
Growth in bacteria
  Bacterial resistance: Kanamycin, 50 μg/mL
  Growth temperature: 37°C
  Growth strain: DH5alpha
  Copy number: High Copy
Gene/Insert
  Gene/Insert name: LAMP1 (alt name: NM_012857.2)
  Species: R. norvegicus (rat)
  Promoter: CMV
  Tag / fusion protein: mTagBFP (C terminal on backbone)
  Cloning method: Unknown
  Sequencing primers: 5′ CMV-F; 3′ SV40pA-R
Terms and licenses: Academic/Nonprofit Terms; Industry Terms
Depositor comments: . Excitation = 399; Emission = 456
How to cite: mTagBFP-Lysosomes-20 was a gift from Michael Davidson (Addgene plasmid # 55263 ; http://n2t.net/addgene:55263 ; RRID:Addgene_55263)
