>Addgene plasmid #55263 | mTagBFP-Lysosomes-20 | depositor partial sequence | sequence record 85668 | insert sequence
ATCCGCTAGCGCTACCGGACTCAGATCTCGAGCGCCACCATGGCGGCCCCGGGCGCCCGGCGTCCGCTGC
TCCTGTTGCTGCTGGCAGGCCTTGCACACAGCGCCCCAGCACTGTTCGAGGTGAAAGACAACAACGGCAC
AGCGTGTATAATGGCCAGCTTCTCTGCCTCCTTTCTGACCACCTATGAGGCTGGACATGTTTCTAAGGTC
TCGAATATGACCCTGCCAGCCTCTGCAGAAGTCCTGAAGAATAGCAGCTCTTGTGGTGAAAAGAATGCTT
CTGAGCCCACCCTCGCAATCACCTTTGGAGAAGGATATTTACTGAAACTCACCTTCACAAAAAACACAAC
ACGTTACAGTGTCCAGCACATGTATTTCACATATAACCTGTCAGACACACAATTCTTTCCCAATGCCAGC
TCCAAAGGGCCCGACACTGTGGATTCCACAACTGACATCAAGGCAGACATCAACAAAACATACCGATGTG
TCAGCGACATCAGGGTCTACATGAAGAATGTGACCATTGTGCTCTGGGACGCTACTATCCAGGCCTACCT
GCCGAGTAGCAACTTCAGCAAGGAAGAGACACGCTGCCCACAGGATCAACCTTCCCCAACTACTGGGCCA
CCCAGCCCCTCACCACCACTTGTGCCCACAAACCCCAGTGTGTCCAAGTACAATGTGACTGGTGACAATG
GAACCTGCCTGCTGGCCTCTATGGCACTGCAACTCAACATCACCTACATGAAGAAGGACAACACGACTGT
GACCAGAGCATTCAACATCAACCCAAGTGACAAATATAGTGGGACTTGCGGTGCCCAGTTGGTGACCCTG
AAGGTGGGGAACAAGAGCAGAGTCCTGGAGCTGCAGTTTGGGATGAATGCCACTTCTAGCCTGTTTTTCC
TGCAAGGAGTTCAGTTGAACATGACTCTTCCTGATGCCATAGAGCCCACGTTCAGCACCTCCAACTATTC
CCTGAAAGCTCTTCAGGCCAGTGTCGGCAACTCATACAAGTGCAACAGTGAGGAGCACATCTTTGTCAGC
AAGGCGCTCGCCCTCAATGTCTTCAGCGTGCAAGTCCAGGCTTTCAGGGTAGAAAGTGACAGGTTTGGGT
CTGTGGAAGAGTGTGTACAGGACGGTAACAACATGCTGATCCCCATTGCTGTGGGCGGGGCCCTGGCAGG
GCTGGTCCTCATCGTCCTCATCGCCTACCTCATCGGCAGGAAGAGGAGTCACGCGGGCTATCAGACCATC
TCGGAATTCGGCTCCACCGGCTCCACCGGCTCCACCGGCGCGGATCCACCGGTCGCCACCATGAGCGAGC
TGATTAAGGAGAACATGCACATGAAGCTGTACATGGAGGGCACCGTGGACAACCATCACTTCAAGTGCAC
ATCCGAGGGCGAAGGCAAGCCCTACGAGGGCACCCAGACCATGAGAATCAAGGTGGTCGAGGGCGGCCCT
CTCCCCTTCGCCTTCGACATCCTGGCTACTAGCTTCCTCTACGGCAGCAAGACCTTCATCAACCACACCC
AGGGCATCCCCGACTTCTTCAAGCAGTCCTTCCCTGAGGGCTTCACATGGGAGAGAGTCACCACATACGA
AGACGGGGGCGTGCTGACCGCTACCCAGGACACCAGCCTCCAGGACGGCTGCCTCATCTACAACGTCAAG
ATCAGAGGGGTGAACTTCACATCCAACGGCCCTGTGATGCAGAAGAAAACACTCGGCTGGGAGGCCTTCA
CCGAGACGCTGTACCCCGCTGACGGCGGCCTGGAAGGCAGAAACGACATGGCCCTGAAGCTCGTGGGCGG
GAGCCATCTGATCGCAAACATCAAGACCACATATAGATCCAAGAAACCCGCTAAGAACCTCAAGATGCCT
GGCGTCTACTATGTGGACTACAGACTGGAAAGAATCAAGGAGGCCAACAACGAGACCTACGTCGAGCAGC
ACGAGGTGGCAGTGGCCAGATACTGCGACCTCCCTAGCAAACTGGGGCACAAGCTTAATTAAAGCGGCCG
CGACTCTAGATCATAATCAGCCATACCAC
