>Addgene plasmid #55263 | mTagBFP-Lysosomes-20 | addgene partial sequence | sequence record 115107 | mTagBFP-R 5'-gtgccctccatgtacagctt-3'
TGGCGACCGGTGGATCCGCGCCGGTGGAGCCGGTGGAGCCGGTGGAGCCGAATTCCGAGATGGTCTGATA
GCCCGCGTGACTCCTCTTCCTGCCGATGAGGTAGGCGATGAGGACGATGAGGACCAGCCCTGCCAGGGCC
CCGCCCACAGCAATGGGGATCAGCATGTTGTTACCGTCCTGTACACACTCTTCCACAGACCCAAACCTGT
CACTTTCTACCCTGAAAGCCTGGACTTGCACGCTGAAGACATTGAGGGCGAGCGCCTTGCTGACAAAGAT
GTGCTCCTCACTGTTGCACTTGTATGAGTTGCCGACACTGGCCTGAAGAGCTTTCAGGGAATAGTTGGAG
GTGCTGAACGTGGGCTCTATGGCATCAGGAAGAGTCATGTTCAACTGAACTCCTTGCAGGAAAAACAGGC
TAGAAGTGGCATTCATCCCAAACTGCAGCTCCAGGACTCTGCTCTTGTTCCCCACCTTCAGGGTCACCAA
CTGGGCACCGCAAGTCCCACTATATTTGTCACTTGGGTTGATGTTGAATGCTCTGGTCACAGTCGTGTTG
TCCTTCTTCATGTAGGTGATGTTGAGTTGCAGTGCCATAGAGGCCAGCAGGCAGGTTCCATTGTCACCAG
TCACATTGTACTTGGACACACTGGGGTTTGTGGGCACAAGTGGTGGTGAGGGGCTGGGTGGCCCAGTAGT
TGGGGAAGGTTGATCCTGTGGGCAGCGTGTCTCTTCCTTGCTGAAGTTGCTACTCGGCAGGTAGGCCTGG
ATAGTAGCGTCCCAGAGCACAATGGTCACATTCTTCATGTAGACCCTGATGTCGCTGACA
